Addgene plasmid #100574: pTKEI-tLOV
Purpose: Expression plasmid for the thermostable anaerobic fluorescent protein tLOV
Depositing lab: David Savage. Depositing organization: University of California, Berkeley. Publication: Rapid and Programmable Protein Mutagenesis Using Plasmid Recombineering. Higgins SA, Ouonkap SVY, Savage DF. ACS Synth Biol. 2017 Jul 24. doi: 10.1021/acssynbio.7b00112. PubMed 28707884.
Backbone
  Vector backbone: pTKEI-Dest
  Backbone size w/o insert (bp): 3712
  Total vector size (bp): 4042
  Vector type: Bacterial Expression
Growth in bacteria
  Bacterial resistance: Kanamycin, 50 μg/mL
  Growth temperature: 37°C
  Growth strain: DH5alpha
  Copy number: High Copy
Gene/Insert
  Gene/Insert name: tLOV
  Species: Synthetic
  Insert size (bp): 330
  Promoter: pTrc
  Tag / fusion protein: 6xHis (C terminal on backbone)
  Cloning method: Restriction Enzyme; 5′ cloning site BsmBI (destroyed during cloning); 3′ cloning site BsmBI (destroyed during cloning)
  Sequencing primers: 5′ AATGTGTGGAATTGTGAGCG; 3′ CAGACCGCTTCTGCGTTCTG
Terms and licenses: Academic/Nonprofit Terms; Industry Terms: Not Available to Industry
How to cite: pTKEI-tLOV was a gift from David Savage (Addgene plasmid # 100574 ; http://n2t.net/addgene:100574 ; RRID:Addgene_100574)
