[The description below was written by a language model from this plasmid's Addgene catalogue record and pLannotate feature annotations shown in this document.]
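Description:
pTKEI-tLOV is a 4,042 bp bacterial expression plasmid built on the pTKEI-Dest backbone for producing tLOV, a thermostable flavin-binding fluorescent protein that, unlike GFP-family reporters, can fluoresce under anaerobic conditions. It is propagated in E. coli from a high-copy ColE1/pUC-type origin and selected with kanamycin through the aph(3')-Ia (KanR) gene. The annotation also picks up a short RSF origin fragment and two small tetracycline-resistance gene fragments. These appear to be non-functional remnants of backbone construction rather than working elements.

The payload is a 330 bp synthetic tLOV coding sequence inserted by BsmBI cloning, with both sites destroyed in the process, as is typical of Golden Gate-style assembly into a destination vector. The automated annotation labels this open reading frame as BR1, a related flavin-dependent fluorescent protein derived from an Arabidopsis thaliana LOV domain, which most likely reflects sequence similarity rather than a different insert. Transcription is driven by the strong hybrid trc promoter followed by a lac operator, and the plasmid carries its own lacI gene with its native promoter, so expression is repressed until induced with IPTG or lactose. A backbone-encoded 6xHis tag is fused to the C terminus for affinity purification or detection, and the rrnB region, comprising a 5S rRNA segment and the T1 and T2 terminators, ends transcription downstream.

The plasmid is intended for inducible expression of tLOV in E. coli. It was deposited with work on plasmid recombineering for protein mutagenesis, although the record does not state its specific role in that work.
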