Features (pLannotate 1.2.2; 15 found; start..end, strand, type, name):
     48..181     +  rep_origin     RSF ori (fragment): Plasmids containing the RSF 1030 origin of replication can be propagated in E. coli cells that contain additional plasmids with compatible origins.
    266..330     -  CDS            TcR (fragment): tetracycline efflux protein; tet; confers resistance to tetracycline
    345..366     -  protein_bind   CAP binding site: CAP binding activates transcription in the presence of cAMP. E. coli catabolite activator protein
    379..1461    -  CDS            lacI: lac repressor; lacI; The lac repressor binds to the lac operator to inhibit transcription in E. coli. This inhibition can be relieved by adding lactose or isopropyl-β-D-thiogalactopyranoside (IPTG).
   1462..1539    -  promoter       lacI promoter: lacI
   1584..1613    +  promoter       trc promoter: strong E. coli promoter; hybrid between the trp and lac UV5 promoters
   1621..1637    +  protein_bind   lac operator: The lac repressor binds to the lac operator to inhibit transcription in E. coli. This inhibition can be relieved by adding lactose or isopropyl-β-D-thiogalactopyranoside (IPTG). lac repressor encoded by lacI
   1665..1994    +  CDS            BR1: BR1 is a basic (constitutively fluorescent) cyan fluorescent protein published in 2019, derived from Arabidopsis thaliana. It requires the cofactor flavin for fluorescence.
   2001..2018    +  CDS            6xHis: 6xHis affinity tag
   2087..2202    +  ncRNA          5S rRNA: Accession: RF00001 - 5S ribosomal RNA
   2206..2292    +  terminator     rrnB T1 terminator: Escherichia coli rrnB; transcription terminator T1 from the E. coli rrnB gene
   2384..2411    +  terminator     rrnB T2 terminator: transcription terminator T2 from the E. coli rrnB gene
   2437..2474    -  CDS            TcR (fragment): tetracycline efflux protein; tet; confers resistance to tetracycline
   2517..3332    -  CDS            KanR: aminoglycoside phosphotransferase; aph(3')-Ia; confers resistance to kanamycin in bacteria or G418 (Geneticin®) in eukaryotes
   3454..4042    +  rep_origin     ori: high-copy-number ColE1/pMB1/pBR322/pUC origin of replication
>Addgene plasmid #100574 | pTKEI-tLOV | addgene full sequence | sequence record 193675 | Addgene NGS Result
AACGCCAGCAACGCGGCCTTTTTACGGTTCCTGGCCTTTTGCTGGCCTTTTGCTCACATGTTCTTTCCTG
CGTTATCCCCTGATTCTGTGGATAACCGTATTACCGCCTTTGAGTGAGCTGATACCGCTCGCCGCAGCCG
AACGACCGAGCGCAGCGAGTCAGTGAGCGAGGAAGCGGAAGAGCGCCACGGTGATTCATTCTGCTAACCA
GTAAGGCAACCCCGCCAGCCTAGCCGGGTCCTCAACGACAGGAGCACGATCATGCTAGTCATGCCCCGCG
CCCACCGGAAGGAGCTGACTGGGTTGAAGGCTCTCAAGGGCATCGGTCGAGATCCCGGTGCCTAATGAGT
GAGCTAACTTACATTAATTGCGTTGCGCTCACTGCCCGCTTTCCAGTCGGGAAACCTGTCGTGCCAGCTG
CATTAATGAATCGGCCAACGCGCGGGGAGAGGCGGTTTGCGTATTGGGCGCCAGGGTGGTTTTTCTTTTC
ACCAGTGACACGGGCAACAGCTGATTGCCCTTCACCGCCTGGCCCTGAGAGAGTTGCAGCAAGCGGTCCA
CGCTGGTTTGCCCCAGCAGGCGAAAATCCTGTTTGATGGTGGTTAACGGCGGGATATAACATGAGCTGTC
TTCGGTATCGTCGTATCCCACTACCGAGATATCCGCACCAACGCGCAGCCCGGACTCGGTAATGGCGCGC
ATTGCGCCCAGCGCCATCTGATCGTTGGCAACCAGCATCGCAGTGGGAACGATACCCTCATTCAGCATTT
GCATGGTTTGTTGAAAACCGGACATGGCACTCCAGTCGCCTTCCCGTTCCGCTATCGGCTGAATTTGATT
GCGAGTGAGATATTTATGCCAGCCAGCCAGACGCAGACGCGCCGAGACAGAACTTAATGGGCCCGCTAAC
AGCGCGATTTGCTGGTGACCCAATGCGACCAGATGCTCCACGCCCAGTCGCGTACCGTCTTCATGGGAGA
AAATAATACTGTTGATGGGTGTCTGGTCAGAGACATCAAGAAATAACGCCGGAACATTAGTGCAGGCAGC
TTCCACAGCAATGGCATCCTGGTCATCCAGCGGATAGTTAATGATCAGCCCACTGACGCGTTGCGCGAGA
AGATTGTGCACCGCCGCTTTACAGGCTTCGACGCCGCTTCGTTCTACCATCGACACCACCACGCTGGCAC
CCAGTTGATCGGCGCGAGATTTAATCGCCGCGACAATTTGCGACGGCGCGTGCAGGGCCAGACTGGAGGT
GGCAACGCCAATCAGCAACGACTGTTTGCCCGCCAGTTGTTGTGCCACGCGGTTGGGAATGTAATTCAGC
TCCGCCATCGCCGCTTCCACTTTTTCCCGCGTTTTCGCAGAAACGTGGCTGGCCTGGTTCACCACGCGGG
AAACGGTCTGATAAGAGACACCGGCATACTCTGCGACATCGTATAACGTTACTGGTTTCACATTCACCAC
CCTGAATTGACTCTCTTCCGGGCGCTATCATGCCATACCGCGAAAGGTTTTGCGCCATTCGATGGTGTCC
GGGATCTCGACGCTCTCCCTTATGCGACTCCGATCCCGCAAATTTGACAATTAATCATCCGGCTCGTATA
ATGTGTGGAATTGTGAGCGGATAACAATTTCACACAAGGAGATATACCATGTCCATCGAAAAAAACTTCG
TTATCACCGACCCGAGCTTACCTGACAATCCAATCATCTTTGCCTCAGATGGTTTTCTCGAGCTAACCGA
ATACAGCCGTGAAGAAGTTCTGGGTCGTAATGCTCGTTTCCTGCAGGGCCCGGAAACCGACCAAGCTACG
GTTCAGAAAATTCGCGATGCAATTCGCGATCAGCGTGAGACTACCGTTCAATTGATCAACTACACCAAAA
GCGGTAAAAAATTTTGGAACCTGTTGCATCTTCAACCGGTATTTGACCAAAAAGGCGAGCTTCAGTACTT
TATCGGCGTGCAGCTGGATGTTAGTGACCATGTGAGCGGTCACCATCACCATCACCATTAAGAGAAGATT
TTCAGCCTGATACAGATTAAATCAGAACGCAGAAGCGGTCTGATAAAACAGAATTTGCCTGGCGGCAGTA
GCGCGGTGGTCCCACCTGACCCCATGCCGAACTCAGAAGTGAAACGCCGTAGCGCCGATGGTAGTGTGGG
GTATCCCCATGCGAGAGTAGGGAACTGCCAGGCATCAAATAAAACGAAAGGCTCAGTCGAAAGACTGGGC
CTTTCGTTTTATCTGTTGTTTGTCGGTGAACGCTCTCCTGAGTAGGACAAATCCGCCGGGAGCGGATTTG
AACGTTGCGAAGCAACGGCCCGGAGGGTGGCGGGCAGGACGCCCGCCATAAACTGCCAGGCATCAAATTA
AGCAGAAGGCCATCCTGACGGATGGCCTTTTCTGAAAGGAGGAACTATATCCGGATATCCACAGGACGGG
TGTGGTCGCCATGATCGCGTAGTCAAGGTTTCTTAGACGTCAGGTGGCACTTTTCGGGGAAATGTGTTAG
AAAAACTCATCGAGCATCAAATGAAACTGCAATTTATTCATATCAGGATTATCAATACCATATTTTTGAA
AAAGCCGTTTCTGTAATGAAGGAGAAAACTCACCGAGGCAGTTCCATAGGATGGCAAGATCCTGGTATCG
GTCTGCGATTCCGACTCGTCCAACATCAATACAACCTATTAATTTCCCCTCGTCAAAAATAAGGTTATCA
AGTGAGAAATCACCATGAGTGACGACTGAATCCGGTGAGAATGGCAAAAGTTTATGCATTTCTTTCCAGA
CTTGTTCAACAGGCCAGCCATTACGCTCGTCATCAAAATCACTCGCATCAACCAAACCGTTATTCATTCG
TGATTGCGCCTGAGCGAGGCGAAATACGCGATCACTGTTAAAAGGACAATTACAAACAGGAATCGAATGC
AACCGGCGCAGGAACACTGCCAGCGCATCAACAATATTTTCACCTGAATCAGGATATTCTTCTAGTACCT
GGAATGCTGTTTTGCCGGGGATCGCAGTGGTGAGTAACCATGCATCATCAGGAGTACGGATAAAATGCTT
GATGGTCGGAAGAGGCATAAATTCCGTCAGCCAGTTTAGTCTGACCATCTCATCTGTAACATCATTGGCA
ACGCTACCTTTGCCATGTTTCAGAAACAACTCTGGCGCATCGGGCTTCCCATACAATCGATAGATTGTCG
CACCTGATTGCCCGACATTATCGCGAGCCCATTTATACCCATATAAATCAGCATCCATGTTGGAATTTAA
TCGCGGCCCAGAGCAAGACGTTTCCCGTTGAATATGGCTCATAACACCCCTTGTATTACTGTTTATGTAA
GCAGACAGTTTTATTGTTCATGACCAAAATCCCTTAACGTGAGTTTTCGTTCCACTGAGCGTCAGACCCC
GTAGAAAAGATCAAAGGATCTTCTTGAGATCCTTTTTTTCTGCGCGTAATCTGCTGCTTGCAAACAAAAA
AACCACCGCTACCAGCGGTGGTTTGTTTGCCGGATCAAGAGCTACCAACTCTTTTTCCGAAGGTAACTGG
CTTCAGCAGAGCGCAGATACCAAATACTGTCCTTCTAGTGTAGCCGTAGTTAGGCCACCACTTCAAGAAC
TCTGTAGCACCGCCTACATACCTCGCTCTGCTAATCCTGTTACCAGTGGCTGCTGCCAGTGGCGATAAGT
CGTGTCTTACCGGGTTGGACTCAAGACGATAGTTACCGGATAAGGCGCAGCGGTCGGGCTGAACGGGGGG
TTCGTGCACACAGCCCAGCTTGGAGCGAACGACCTACACCGAACTGAGATACCTACAGCGTGAGCTATGA
GAAAGCGCCACGCTTCCCGAAGGGAGAAAGGCGGACAGGTATCCGGTAAGCGGCAGGGTCGGAACAGGAG
AGCGCACGAGGGAGCTTCCAGGGGGAAACGCCTGGTATCTTTATAGTCCTGTCGGGTTTCGCCACCTCTG
ACTTGAGCGTCGATTTTTGTGATGCTCGTCAGGGGGGCGGAGCCTATGGAAA
